>Addgene plasmid #146365 | pAc5.1B-lambdaN-HA-DmImp8_G | depositor full sequence | sequence record 288810 | Full Sequence
CTTCAAGGAATTAATTCTATATTCTAAAAACACAAATGATACTTCTAAAAAAAATCATGAATGGCATCAA
CTCTGAATCAAATCTTTGCAGATGCACCTACTTCTCATTTCCACTGTCACATCATTTTTCCAGATCTCGC
TGCCTGTTATGTGGCCCACAAACCAAGACACGTTTTATGGCCATTAAAGCTGGCTGATCGTCGCCAAACA
CCAAATACATATCAATATGTACATTCGAGAAAGAAGCGATCAAAGAAGCGTCTTCGGGCGAGTAGGAGAA
TGCGGAGGAGAAGGAGAACGAGCTGATCTAGTATCTCTCCACAATCCAATGCCAACTGACCAACTGGCCA
TATTCGGAGCAATTTGAAGCCAATTTCCATCGCCTGGCGATCGCTCCATTCTTGGCTATATGTTTTTCAC
CGTTCCCGGGGCCATTTTCAAAGACTCGTCGGTAAGATAAGATTGTGTCACTCGCTGTCTCTCTTCATTT
GTCGAAGAATGCTGAGGAATTTCGCGATGACGTCGGCGAGTATTTTGAAGAATGAGAATAATTTGTATTT
ATACGAAAATCAGTTAGTGGAATTTTCTACAAAAACATGTTATCTATAGATAATTTTGTTGCAAAATATG
TTGACTATGACAAAGATTGTATGTATATACCTTTAATGTATTCTCATTTTCTTATGTATTTATAATGGCA
ATGATGATACTGATGATATTTTAAGATGATGCCAGACCACAGGCTGATTTCTGCGTCTTTTGCCGAACGC
AGTGCATGTGCGGTTGTTGTTTTTTGGAATAGTTTCAATTTTCGGACTGTCCGCTTTGATTTCAGTTTCT
TGGCTTATTCAAAAAGCAAAGTAAAGCCAAAAAAGCGAGATGGCAATACCAAATGCGGCAAAACGGTAGT
GGAAGGAAAGGGGTGCGGGGCAGCGGAAGGAAGGGTGGGGCGGGGCGTGGCGGGGTCTGTGGCTGGGCGC
GACGTCACCGACGTTGGAGCCACTCCTTTGACCATGTGTGCGTGTGTGTATTATTCGTGTCTCGCCACTC
GCCGGTTGTTTTTTTCTTTTTATCTCGCTCTCTCTAGCGCCATCTCGTACGCATGCTCAACGCACCGCAT
GTTGCCGTGTCCTTTATGCGTCATTTTGGCTCGAAATAGGCAATTATTTAAACAAAGATTAGTCAACGAA
AACGCTAAAATAAATAAGTCTACAATATGGTTACTTATTGCCATGTGTGTGCAGCCAACGATAGCAACAA
AAGCAACAACACAGTGGCTTTCCCTCTTTCACTTTTTGTTTGCAAGCGCGTGCGAGCAAGACGGCACGAC
CGGCAAACGCAATTACGCTGACAAAGAGCAGACGAAGTTTTGGCCGAAAAACATCAAGGCGCCTGATACG
AATGCATTTGCAATAACAATTGCGATATTTAATATTGTTTATGAAGCTGTTTGACTTCAAAACACACAAA
AAAAAAAATAAAACAAATTATTTGAAAGAGAATTAGGAATCGGACAGCTTATCGTTACGGGCTAACAGCA
CACCGAGACGAAATAGCTTACCTGACGTCACAGCCTCTGGAAGAACTGCCGCCAAGCAGAGAGAGAGAGA
AAAAGAGGGAGAGCAGCTTAGACCGCATGTGCTTGTGTGTGAGGCGTCTCTCTCTTCGTCTCCTGTTTGC
GCAAACGCATAGACTGCACTGAGAAAATCGATTACCTATTTTTTATGAATGAATATTTGCACTATTACTA
TTCAAAACTATTAAGATAGCAATCACATTCAATAGCCAAATACTATACCACCTGAGCGATGCAACGAAAT
GATCAATTTGAGCAAAAATGCTGCATATTTAGGACGGCATCATTATAGAAATGCTTCTTGCTGTGTACTT
TTCTCTCGTCTGGCAGCTGTTTCGCCGTTATTGTTAAAACCGGCTTAAGTTAGGTGTGTTTTCTACGACT
AGTGATGCCCCTACTAGAAGATGTGTGTTGCACAAATGTCCCTGAATAACCAATTTGAAGTGCAGATAGC
AGTAAACGTAAGCTAATATGAATATTATTTAACTGTAATGTTTTAATATCGCTGGACATTACTAATAAAC
CCACTATAAACACATGTACATATGTATGTTTTGGCATACAATGAGTAGTTGGGGAAAAAATGTGTAAAAG
CACCGTGACCATCACAGCATAAAGATAACCAGCTGAAGTATCGAATATGAGTAACCCCCAAATTGAATCA
CATGCCGCAACTGATAGGACCCATGGAAGTACACTCTTCATGGCGATATACAAGACACACACAAGCACGA
ACACCCAGTTGCGGAGGAAATTCTCCGTAAATGAAAACCCAATCGGCGAACAATTCATACCCATATATGG
TAAAAGTTTTGAACGCGACTTGAGAGCGGAGAGCATTGCGGCTGATAAGGTTTTAGCGCTAAGCGGGCTT
TATAAAACGGGCTGCGGGACCAGTTTTCATATCACTACCGTTTGAGTTCTTGTGCTGTGTGGATACTCCT
CCCGACACAAAGCCGCTCCATCAGCCAGCAGTCGTCTAATCCAGAGACCCCGGATCGGGGTACCAACATG
GACGCACAAACACGACGACGTGAGCGTCGCGCTGAGAAACAAGCTCAATGGAAAGCTGCAAACGGTGGAT
CTCCTCCACATATGGCTTACCCATACGATGTTCCAGATTACGCTCCTCCAAGCTTGATGGAGGCACAAAA
ACTCACGGAACTGTTGCGCGCAACTATTGATCCGAATCCGGAACAGCGCAAGGCGGCCGAGGATCAACTG
GCCCAGATACACAAAATCATCGGATTTGTGCCCACCATACTGCAGATCGTTATGCAGACGACGGTGGAAC
AGCCGGTGCGCCAGGCCGGTGCTGTCTACCTCAAGAATCTGATCAACAGCAGCTGGTCGGACCACGAGGC
CAAGCCTGGAGAGCCAATACCCTTCTCTATACACGAACAGGATCGGGCTATGATCCGTGGCGCTATTGTA
GATGCTATTGTGCACGCCCCCGAGTTGATTAGGGTCCAGTTGTCTGTCTGCGTCAATCACATCATTAAAA
GCGATTTCCCTGGACGCTGGCCACAGGTGGTGGATAGCATCAGCATATATCTGCAAAACCAGGATGTCAA
CGGCTGGAACGGAGCTCTGGTAACCATGTACCAGCTGGTCAAGACCTACGAGTACAAGCGGCATGAGGAG
AGGACGCCGCTAAACGAGGCAATGAACCTACTGTTGCCCATGATCTACCAGCTGATGGTCCGACTGCTGG
CAGAGCAGTCCGAGCAATCTGTGCTGCTACAAAAGCAAATTCTCAAGATCTACTATGCCCTCACGCAATA
CACCCTTCCACTGGACCTCATTACCAAGGAGATCTTCTCGCAGTGGATGGAGATCTGTCGTCAGGTGGCT
GATCGCGCAGTGCCCGATAGCTCGCACCTGGACGATGATGAGCGAACGGAGTTCCCCTACTGGAAGACTA
AGAAGTGGGCCCTGCACATCATGGTTCGCATGTTCGAGCGTTATGGCAGTCCCAGCAATGTGGTTAGTGA
AAAATACCAAAAATTCGCAGAGTGGTATCTGCCCACGTTTAGCCAGGGCGTGCTGGAGGTGCTCCTCAAG
ATCCTCGACCAGTACCGAAACAGAGTCTACGTCTCACCACGCGTCCTCACTGATGTGCTCAACTATCTGA
AGAATGCGGTTAGCCACGCCTACACCTGGAAGCTGATTAAGCCTCACATGGTGGCTGTCATCCAGGACGT
GATCTTTCCCATCATGTCGTTTACTGACTCCGATCAGGAGCTCTGGGAAAGCGATCCCTACGAGTACATT
CGCCTTAAGTTCGATATCTTTGAGGATTATGCCACACCTGTACCGGCAGCCCAATCTCTGCTGCATTCTA
TGTGCAAAAAGCGCAAGGGCATTTTGCCCAAGGCAATGGCCACAATTATGCAGATAATTACATCGCCGAA
TGCGGACAACAAACAGAAAGATGGTGCCTTGCACATGATTGGAACGCTGGCGGACGTACTGCTGAAGAAG
GCTTCGTACCGCGACCAAGTGGAGTCCATGCTGACCACCTACGTCTTCCCAGAATTCCAAAATCCCGCGG
GCCACATGAGAGCGCGCGCGTGCTGGGTGCTGCACTATTTCTGTGACGTTCAAATCAAGAATCCCCAAGT
GCTGGCCGAGATAATGCGTCTGACCACAAACGCCTTGCTTACCGACAAGGAGCTGCCCGTCAAAGTGGAG
GCAGCTATCGGTCTGCAGATGTTCATATCGTCCCAGGACGAGGCGCCGCAATACGTGGAGGCACAGATCA
AGGAGATCACCAAGGAGCTGCTTACCATCATTCGAGAGACGGAGAACGAAGATCTAACAAACGTTATGCA
AAAGATCGTGTGCACCTTCACCGAGCAATTGCTGCCCGTGGCCACCGAGATCTGCCAGCACCTGGCCACC
ACCTTCAGCCAGGTCCTAGAATCTGAGGAGGGATCCGACGAGAAGGCCATCACGGCCATGAGTCTGCTTA
ACACTATCGAAACTCTGCTCAGTGTGATGGAAGAGCATCCTGATGTCCTGCTTAACTTGCACCCGATCGT
CATTAATGTTGTCGGACACATTTTCCAGCACAACATAACTGACTTCTATGAGGAAACCTTCTCCCTGGTC
TACGACCTGACAGCCAAGGCCATTTCCCCCGAAATGTGGCAGATGCTGGAGCTCATCTATCAGGTGTTCA
AGAAGGACGGTATTGACTACTTTATCGACATTATGCCTGCTCTGCATAACTATGTGACGGTCGACACGCC
CGCTTTCCTCTCCAATCCCAACAGGCTGTTGGCGATTCTCGACATGTGCAAAACGATGCTTACTAGTAGC
CCTGGCGAGGATCCCGAGTGCCATGCCGCCAAACTGATGGAAGTGATTATCTTGCAGTGCAAGGGTCAAA
TCGACTCAGTGATACATATGTTCGTGGAGCTGGCTCTGTCCCGGTTAACACGTGAAGTTCAATCCTCAGA
GCTGCGCACTATGTGCCTGCAAGTGGTAATCGCGGCACTCTACTATAATCCCCAGTTGCTGCTGTCCATT
CTGGACAAAATGTCCCAGCAAAACAACGACTCTATCAGCGCGCACTTTATCAAGCAGTGGCTTCACGACA
CGGACTGTTTCCTAGGCATCCACGATCGCAAACTTTGCGTCCTGGGTCTGTGCACCCTCATCTCGCTGGG
CGAAGCCAAGCCCCAGGTTCTGAGCGAAGTGGCTGGAAAGATTGTGCCCGCACTTATTTTGCTTTTCGAT
GGTCTAAAACGCGCCTACGAGTCTCGTGCTCAGGAGGAAGAGGAAGATGAGGAGGAGGAGGACGGTGACG
ACTGTGAGGAGGCTCTGTCCAGTGACGAGGATGACATGGACGAAATGGCACCGGACTATCTGGATAAATT
GGCCGAATTTGCCAAAACCAAGGGCAATGAGTCGGGCTTCGAAGTGAAAGCCGAAATCAAGGACGACGAT
GCTGACTCGGACGGTGACGCCGAGGAGTCTGTGGGTGATCTGAACGAGACTGGACTGGAGTCGTTTACCA
CGCCCATCGACGATGAGGAGAACGAAAGCGCCATCGATGAGTACTGGACGTTTAAGGAAGTTATTACTGC
ACTTTCTGCACAAGACCAAGCCTGGTATGCGCTGTTGACCTCCAACCTCACACCTGAGCAAGCCAAGGCG
CTGCAAGAGGTGGTGGTGACGGCTGACCAACGCAAAGCCGCCAAGGAATCGAAGCTGATCGAGAAGCAAG
GTGGCTTCGCCTTTCCGCAGACTGCCGTGCCCACGTCGTTTAAGTTCGGCTCCTAAGCGGCCGCTCGAGT
CTAGAGGGCCCGCGGTTCGAAGGTAAGCCTATCCCTAACCCTCTCCTCGGTCTCGATTCTACGCGTACCG
GTCATCATCACCATCACCATTGAGTTTAAACCCGCTGATCAGCCTCGACTGTGCCTTCTAAGGCCTGAGC
TCGCTGATCAGCCTCGATCGAGGATCCAGACATGATAAGATACATTGATGAGTTTGGACAAACCACAACT
AGAATGCAGTGAAAAAAATGCTTTATTTGTGAAATTTGTGATGCTATTGCTTTATTTGTAACCATTATAA
GCTGCAATAAACAAGTTAACAACAACAATTGCATTCATTTTATGTTTCAGGTTCAGGGGGAGGTGTGGGA
GGTTTTTTAAAGCAAGTAAAACCTCTACAAATGTGGTATGGCTGATTATGATCAGTCGACCGATGCCCTT
GAGAGCCTTCAACCCAGTCAGCTCCTTCCGGTGGGCGCGGGGCATGACTATCGTCGCCGCACTTATGACT
GTCTTCTTTATCATGCAACTCGTAGGACAGGTGCCGGCAGCGCTCTGGGTCATTTTCGGCGAGGACCGCT
TTCGCTGGAGCGCGACGATGATCGGCCTGTCGCTTGCGGTATTCGGAATCTTGCACGCCCTCGCTCAAGC
CTTCGTCACTGGTCCCGCCACCAAACGTTTCGGCGAGAAGCAGGCCATTATCGCCGGCATGGCGGCCGAC
GCGCTGGGCTACGTCTTGCTGGCGTTCGCGACGCGAGGCTGGATGGCCTTCCCCATTATGATTCTTCTCG
CTTCCGGCGGCATCGGGATGCCCGCGTTGCAGGCCATGCTGTCCAGGCAGGTAGATGACGACCATCAGGG
ACAGCTTCAAGGATCGCTCGCGGCTCTTACCAGCCAGCAAAAGGCCAGGAACCGTAAAAAGGCCGCGTTG
CTGGCGTTTTTCCATAGGCTCCGCCCCCCTGACGAGCATCACAAAAATCGACGCTCAAGTCAGAGGTGGC
GAAACCCGACAGGACTATAAAGATACCAGGCGTTTCCCCCTGGAAGCTCCCTCGTGCGCTCTCCTGTTCC
GACCCTGCCGCTTACCGGATACCTGTCCGCCTTTCTCCCTTCGGGAAGCGTGGCGCTTTCTCAATGCTCA
CGCTGTAGGTATCTCAGTTCGGTGTAGGTCGTTCGCTCCAAGCTGGGCTGTGTGCACGAACCCCCCGTTC
AGCCCGACCGCTGCGCCTTATCCGGTAACTATCGTCTTGAGTCCAACCCGGTAAGACACGACTTATCGCC
ACTGGCAGCAGCCACTGGTAACAGGATTAGCAGAGCGAGGTATGTAGGCGGTGCTACAGAGTTCTTGAAG
TGGTGGCCTAACTACGGCTACACTAGAAGGACAGTATTTGGTATCTGCGCTCTGCTGAAGCCAGTTACCT
TCGGAAAAAGAGTTGGTAGCTCTTGATCCGGCAAACAAACCACCGCTGGTAGCGGTGGTTTTTTTGTTTG
CAAGCAGCAGATTACGCGCAGAAAAAAAGGATCTCAAGAAGATCCTTTGATCTTTTCTACGGGGTCTGAC
GCTCAGTGGAACGAAAACTCACGTTAAGGGATTTTGGTCATGAGATTATCAAAAAGGATCTTCACCTAGA
TCCTTTTAAATTAAAAATGAAGTTTTAAATCAATCTAAAGTATATATGAGTAAACTTGGTCTGACAGTTA
CCAATGCTTAATCAGTGAGGCACCTATCTCAGCGATCTGTCTATTTCGTTCATCCATAGTTGCCTGACTC
CCCGTCGTGTAGATAACTACGATACGGGAGGGCTTACCATCTGGCCCCAGTGCTGCAATGATACCGCGAG
ACCCACGCTCACCGGCTCCAGATTTATCAGCAATAAACCAGCCAGCCGGAAGGGCCGAGCGCAGAAGTGG
TCCTGCAACTTTATCCGCCTCCATCCAGTCTATTAATTGTTGCCGGGAAGCTAGAGTAAGTAGTTCGCCA
GTTAATAGTTTGCGCAACGTTGTTGCCATTGCTGCAGGCATCGTGGTGTCACGCTCGTCGTTTGGTATGG
CTTCATTCAGCTCCGGTTCCCAACGATCAAGGCGAGTTACATGATCCCCCATGTTGTGCAAAAAAGCGGT
TAGCTCCTTCGGTCCTCCGATCGTTGTCAGAAGTAAGTTGGCCGCAGTGTTATCACTCATGGTTATGGCA
GCACTGCATAATTCTCTTACTGTCATGCCATCCGTAAGATGCTTTTCTGTGACTGGTGAGTACTCAACCA
AGTCATTCTGAGAATAGTGTATGCGGCGACCGAGTTGCTCTTGCCCGGCGTCAACACGGGATAATACCGC
GCCACATAGCAGAACTTTAAAAGTGCTCATCATTGGAAAACGTTCTTCGGGGCGAAAACTCTCAAGGATC
TTACCGCTGTTGAGATCCAGTTCGATGTAACCCACTCGTGCACCCAACTGATCTTCAGCATCTTTTACTT
TCACCAGCGTTTCTGGGTGAGCAAAAACAGGAAGGCAAAATGCCGCAAAAAAGGGAATAAGGGCGACACG
GAAATGTTGAATACTCATACTCTTCCTTTTTCAATATTATTGAAGCATTTATCAGGGTTATTGTCTCATG
AGCGGATACATATTTGAATGTATTTAGAAAAATAAACAAATAGGGGTTCCGCGCACATTTCCCCGAAAAG
TGCCACCTGACGTCTAAGAAACCATTATTATCATGACATTAACCTATAAAAATAGGCGTATCACGAGGCC
CTTTCGT
Features (pLannotate 1.2.2; 11 found; start..end, strand, type, name):
     56..2568    +  promoter       Ac5 promoter: Drosophila melanogaster actin 5C promoter
   2588..2653    +  CDS            N (fragment): REGN_LAMBD - Experimental evidence at protein level: Swiss-Prot protein existence level 1. Plays a role as a transcriptional antitermination factor that allows the virus to initiate its lytic phase. Activates expression of the delayed viral early genes by modifying host RNA polymerase (RNAP) into a form that is resistant to termination signals. This antitermination function requires the host NusA protein which serves to stabilize the interaction between antitermination protein N and host RNA polymerase. From Escherichia phage lambda (Bacteriophage lambda).
   2678..2704    +  CDS            3xHA (fragment): three tandem HA epitope tags
   2717..5860    +  CDS            IPO7: IPO7_HUMAN - Also known as RANBP7. Experimental evidence at protein level: Swiss-Prot protein existence level 1. (Microbial infection) Mediates the nuclear import of HIV-1 reverse transcription complex (RTC) integrase. Binds and mediates the nuclear import of HIV-1 Rev. From Homo sapiens (Human).
   5902..5943    +  CDS            V5 tag: epitope tag from simian virus 5
   6043..6177    -  polyA_signal   SV40 poly(A) signal: SV40 polyadenylation signal
   6200..6284    -  CDS            large T antigen (fragment): large T antigen from SV40 (simian virus 40)
   6285..6755    +  CDS            TcR (fragment): tetracycline efflux protein; tet; confers resistance to tetracycline
   6799..7387    -  rep_origin     ori: high-copy-number ColE1/pMB1/pBR322/pUC origin of replication
   7558..8418    -  CDS            AmpR: β-lactamase; bla; confers resistance to ampicillin, carbenicillin, and related antibiotics
   8419..8523    -  promoter       AmpR promoter: bla
