[The description below was written by a language model from this plasmid's Addgene catalogue record and pLannotate feature annotations shown in this document.]
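Description:
pAc5.1B-lambdaN-HA-DmImp8_G is an insect-cell expression plasmid of about 8.6 kb. The catalogue lists its backbone as unknown, but the name and feature layout point to a pAc5.1-type vector. In bacteria it is propagated through a ColE1/pUC-family origin and selected with ampicillin via a bla (AmpR) cassette driven by its own promoter. The origin is annotated as a high-copy type, whereas the repository entry records the plasmid as low copy. Short fragments annotated as tetracycline resistance and SV40 large T antigen appear to be non-functional backbone remnants.

The payload is driven by the Drosophila melanogaster actin 5C (Ac5) promoter, a strong constitutive promoter commonly used in fly cell lines. Downstream lies a single fusion reading frame. It begins with a short fragment of the bacteriophage lambda N protein, the peptide that binds boxB RNA hairpins, followed by an HA epitope. The annotation matches only part of a 3xHA element, which is consistent with a single HA tag. Next comes the roughly 3.1 kb DmImp8 open reading frame from D. melanogaster. The automated annotation labels this ORF as human IPO7, which probably reflects homology among importin-beta family members rather than a human insert. A V5 tag sequence from the vector sits after the ORF, but the record does not show whether it is in frame or excluded by a stop codon. An SV40 polyadenylation signal follows the cassette, annotated on the opposite strand.

The stated purpose is simply insect expression of DmImp8. The lambdaN-HA configuration is typical of tethering assays, in which the fusion protein is recruited to a boxB-containing reporter mRNA to test its effect on that transcript, with HA allowing detection.
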