Addgene plasmid #146365: pAc5.1B-lambdaN-HA-DmImp8_G
Purpose: Insect Expression of DmImp8
Depositing lab: Elisa Izaurralde. Depositing organization: Max Planck Institute for Developmental Biology.
Backbone
  Vector backbone: Unknown
  Vector type: Insect Expression
Growth in bacteria
  Bacterial resistance: Ampicillin, 100 μg/mL
  Growth temperature: 37°C
  Growth strain: DH5alpha
  Copy number: Low Copy
Gene/Insert
  Gene/Insert name: DmImp8
  Species: D. melanogaster (fly)
  Cloning method: Unknown
Terms and licenses: Academic/Nonprofit Terms; Industry Terms: Not Available to Industry
Depositor comments: ORF extracted from NCBI: NM_080041.2. Plasmids from this collection were made available to the research community and donated after the lab closed. Please note that the sequence provided by the depositing laboratory may be theoretical/predicted or based on Sanger sequencing results. There may be discrepancies between sequencing results obtained by Addgene and the depositor sequence. If an Addgene verified sequence is not available, please contact before placing your order to request that our lab fully sequence the plasmid.
How to cite: pAc5.1B-lambdaN-HA-DmImp8_G was a gift from Elisa Izaurralde (Addgene plasmid # 146365 ; http://n2t.net/addgene:146365 ; RRID:Addgene_146365)
